>Addgene plasmid #17633 | ESCRT-II | addgene full sequence | sequence record 450341 | Addgene Long Read Sequencing Result
GGCACCATGCATCGATCCCGCGAAATTAATACGACTCACTATAGGGAGACCACAACGGTTTCCCTCTAGA
AATAATTTTGTTTAACTTTAAGAAGGAGATATACATATGTCTGCATTACCTCCAGTATACTCATTCCCTC
CACTATATACCCGTCAACCCAATTCTTTAACAAGGAGACAACAGATAAGTACGTGGATAGACATCATATC
ACAATATTGCAAGACCAAGAAAATTTGGTACATGTCTGTTGACGGGACTGTAATCAATGACAACGAACTA
GATAGTGGAAGTACAGATAATGACGATTCAAAAAAAATCTCGAAAAATCTTTTTAATAATGAGGACATCC
AAAGATCTGTATCACAGGTATTTATTGATGAAATTTGGTCGCAAATGACCAAAGAAGGCAAATGCTTACC
GATTGACCAAAGTGGTAGGAGAAGCAGCAATACCACCACTACGAGATATTTTATATTATGGAAGAGCTTA
GACAGTTGGGCTTCTTTGATACTACAGTGGTTCGAAGACTCTGGAAAACTGAATCAAGTCATTACGTTAT
ACGAATTGAGTGAAGGTGATGAAACAGTCAATTGGGAGTTCCATAGAATGCCCGAAAGCTTGCTCTATTA
TTGTTTGAAGCCCCTATGCGATAGAAATAGGGCCACAATGCTGAAAGATGAAAATGATAAAGTAATTGCC
ATTAAGGTTGTTTAAGGATCCGGGCCCTGTACAAGATCCTGTAAAACGACGGCCAGTGAATTCCCCGGGA
AGCTTCGCCAGGGTTTTCCCAGTCGAGCTCTCTAGAAATAATTTTGTTTAACTTTAAGAAGGAGATATAC
ATATGTCGTACTACCATCACCATCACCATCACGATTACGATATCCCAACGACCGAAAACCTGTATTTTCA
GGGCGCCATGAAACAGTTTGGACTGGCAGCCTTTGACGAGTTGAAGGATGGAAAGTACAATGACGTAAAC
AAAACCATACTTGAAAAGCAATCTGTCGAACTAAGGGACCAATTAATGGTATTCCAAGAACGACTGGTAG
AATTTGCCAAGAAACACAATAGCGAGCTTCAAGCTTCACCTGAATTCCGCTCAAAATTCATGCATATGTG
CTCATCTATTGGGATTGATCCCCTATCTTTATTTGATCGAGATAAGCACTTATTTACAGTGAATGATTTT
TATTATGAAGTATGTCTTAAAGTTATAGAAATTTGTCGGCAAACTAAAGATATGAATGGAGGCGTCATTT
CTTTTCAAGAGTTGGAGAAGGTGCATTTTCGTAAGCTGAATGTTGGACTCGATGATTTGGAAAAATCTAT
CGACATGCTAAAGAGCCTAGAGTGTTTTGAGATATTTCAAATTCGCGGCAAAAAGTTTTTACGAAGTGTT
CCAAATGAGTTGACATCAGATCAAACAAAGATTTTGGAAATATGCTCAATTCTGGGCTACTCAAGTATCT
CTTTATTAAAGGCAAACTTGGGATGGGAGGCTGTTAGGAGTAAATCTGCTCTTGATGAAATGGTCGCTAA
CGGTTTATTGTGGATTGATTATCAAGGTGGTGCAGAGGCGTTGTATTGGGATCCCTCTTGGATTACGAGG
CAACTGTGAGGTACCAGCGGATAACAATTTCACATCCGGAGAGCTCTCTAGAAATAATTTTGTTTAACTT
TAAGAAGGAGATATACATATGGAGTACTGGCATTATGTGGAAACTACGTCATCGGGCCAACCTCTTCTTC
GAGAAGGTGAAAAAGATATCTTTATCGATCAGTCCGTAGGTCTTTACCATGGCAAATCTAAGATTCTACA
GCGACAGAGGGGCAGAATCTTTTTAACGTCACAAAGAATTATCTACATCGACGATGCAAAGCCCACTCAG
AACTCGCTTGGGTTGGAATTGGACGATCTAGCGTATGTAAACTATTCATCTGGCTTCTTGACCAGATCAC
CTCGTCTGATCCTGTTTTTCAAGGACCCCTCCAGTAAGGATGAACTTGGTAAAAGTGCGGAAACAGCAAG
TGCCGACGTTGTTTCGACGTGGGTCTGCCCCATCTGTATGGTTTCGAACGAAACGCAGGGGGAATTCACT
AAAGACACTCTACCTACACCCATTTGTATCAATTGCGGTGTGCCAGCGGACTATGAGCTCACCAAGTCGT
CTATAAATTGTTCTAATGCAATCGACCCGAACGCCAACCCACAGAATCAGTTCGGAGTGAACTCTGAGAA
CATTTGCCCCGCCTGTACTTTTGCTAATCATCCTCAAATAGGAAATTGCGAGATTTGCGGCCACAGATTG
CCTAATGCATCCAAAGTACGATCAAAGCTGAACAGGCTAAACTTTCATGATTCTAGGGTCCATATTGAGC
TAGAAAAAAATTCACTGGCTAGAAACAAGAGCTCGCACTCGGCATTATCGTCCTCGTCCTCGACAGGATC
ATCGACAGAATTCGTGCAATTGAGTTTCCGCAAATCTGATGGCGTATTGTTTTCACAAGCTACAGAGAGG
GCTTTGGAGAATATACTCACTGAAAAGAATAAGCATATTTTCAATCAGAATGTGGTTTCTGTAAATGGTG
TAGACATGAGGAAAGGGGCTAGTTCTCACGAATACAACAATGAGGTGCCATTTATTGAGACTAAATTGAG
CAGAATTGGCATATCAAGCTTGGAAAAATCTAGAGAAAACCAGCTTTTGAACAATGACATTCTCTTTAAC
AATGCGTTGACCGACCTAAACAAGCTAATGTCGCTGGCTACCAGCATCGAAAGACTATACAAAAATAGCA
ACATAACGATGAAAACCAAGACATTGAACTTACAGGATGAATCAACCGTGAATGAACCGAAAACGAGAAG
ACCGCTATTGATACTTGATAGAGAGAAGTTCCTAAATAAAGAGCTGTTCTTGGATGAGATTGCGAGAGAA
ATTTACGAGTTCACGTTGTCCGAGTTTAAAGATTTGAACAGTGATACCAACTATATGATCATAACTCTGG
TAGATCTATATGCAATGTACAACAAATCTATGCGTATAGGTACAGGCCTGATATCTCCCATGGAAATGAG
AGAAGCATGCGAAAGATTCGAGCATTTAGGTCTAAATGAATTGAAGTTAGTGAAAGTTAACAAAAGAATA
TTATGTGTAACGAGCGAAAAATTCGACGTTGTAAAAGAAAAGCTAGTAGATCTGATCGGTGATAATCCTG
GTTCTGATCTCCTAAGATTGACACAGATTTTGAGTTCCAATAATTCAAAATCAAACTGGACGCTAGGTAT
CCTTATGGAGGTATTACAAAATTGTGTCGATGAAGGCGATTTACTGATAGACAAGCAACTGAGTGGGATT
TACTACTATAAAAACTCTTATTGGCCCTCGCATATATAAACGCGTCTCGAGAGATCCGGCTGCTAACAAA
GCCCGAAAGGAAGCTGAGTTGGCTGCTGCCACCGCTGAGCAATAACTAGCATAACCCCTTGGGGCCTCTA
AACGGGTCTTGAGGGGTTTTTTGCTGAAAGGAGGAACTATATCCGACTAGTAGCCCGCCTAATGAGCGGG
CTTTTTTTTAATTCCCCTATTTGTTTATTTTTCTAAATACATTCAAATATGTATCCGCTCATGAGACAAT
AACCCTGATAAATGCTTCAATAATATTGAAAAAGGAAGAGTATGAGTATTCAACATTTCCGTGTCGCCCT
TATTCCCTTTTTTGCGGCATTTTGCCTTCCTGTTTTTGCTCACCCAGAAACGCTCGTGAAAGTAAAAGAC
GCAGAGGACCAATTGGGGGCACGAGTGGGATACATAGAACTGGACTTGAATAGCGGTAAAATCCTTGAGA
GTTTTCGCCCTGAAGAGCGTTTTCCAATGATGAGCACTTTCAAAGTTCTGCTATGTGGAGCAGTATTATC
CCGTGTAGATGCGGGGCAAGAGCAACTCGGACGACGAATACACTATTCGCAGAATGACTTGGTTGAATAC
TCCCCAGTGACAGAAAAGCACCTTACGGACGGAATGACGGTAAGAGAATTATGTAGTGCCGCCATAACGA
TGAGTGATAACACTGCGGCGAACTTACTTCTGACAACCATCGGTGGACCGAAGGAATTAACCGCTTTTTT
GCACAATATGGGAGACCATGTAACTCGCCTTGACCGTTGGGAACCAGAACTGAATGAAGCCATACCAAAC
GACGAGCGAGACACCACAATGCCTGCGGCAATGGCAACAACATTACGCAAACTATTAACTGGCGAACTAC
TTACTCTGGCTTCACGGCAACAATTAATAGACTGGCTTGAAGCGGATAAAGTTGCAGGACCACTACTGCG
TTCGGCACTTCCTGCTGGCTGGTTTATTGCTGATAAATCTGGGGCAGGAGAGCGTGGTTCACGGGGTATC
ATTGCCGCACTTGGACCAGATGGTAAGCCTTCCCGTATCGTAGTTATCTACACGACGGGTAGTCAGGCAA
CTATGGACGAACGAAATAGACAGATTGCTGAAATAGGGGCTTCACTGATTAAGCATTGGTAAACCGATAC
AATTAAAGGCTCCTTTTGGAGCCTTTTTTTTTGGACGGACCGGTAGAAAAGATCAAAGGATCTTCTTGAG
ATCCTTTTTTTCTGCGCGTAATCTGCTGCTTGCAAACAAAAAAACCACCGCTACCAGCGGTGGTTTGTTT
GCCGGATCAAGAGCTACCAACTCTTTTTCCGAAGGTAACTGGCTTCAGCAGAGCGCAGATACCAAATACT
GTCCTTCTAGTGTAGCCGTAGTTAGGCCACCACTTCAAGAACTCTGTAGCACCGCCTACATACCTCGCTC
TGCTAATCCTGTTACCAGTGGCTGCTGCCAGTGGCGATAAGTCGTGTCTTACCGGGTTGGACTCAAGACG
ATAGTTACCGGATAAGGCGCAGCGGTCGGGCTGAACGGGGGGTTCGTGCACACAGCCCAGCTTGGAGCGA
ACGACCTACACCGAACTGAGATACCTACAGCGTGAGCTATGAGAAAGCGCCACGCTTCCCGAAGGGAGAA
AGGCGGACAGGTATCCGGTAAGCGGCAGGGTCGGAACAGGAGAGCGCACGAGGGAGCTTCCAGGGGGAAA
CGCCTGGTATCTTTATAGTCCTGTCGGGTTTCGCCACCTCTGACTTGAGCGTCGATTTTTGTGATGCTCG
TCAGGGGGGCGGAGCCTATGGAAAAACGCCAGCAACGCGGCCTTTTTACGGTTCCTGGCCTTTTGCTGGC
CTTTTGCTCACATGTTCTTTCCTGCGTTATCCCCTGATTCTGTGGATAACCGTATTACCGCCTTTGAGTG
AGCTGATACCGCTCGCCGCAGCCGAACGACCGAGCGCAGCGAGTCAGTGAGCGAGGAAGCGGAAGAGCGC
CTGATGCGGTATTTTCTCCTTACGCATCTGTGCGGTATTTCACACCGCAATGGTGCACTCTCAGTACAAT
CTGCTCTGATGCCGCATAGTTAAGCCAGTATACACTCCGCTATCGCTACGTGACTGGGTCATGGCTGCGC
CCCGACACCCGCCAACACCCGCTGACGCGCCCTGACGGGCTTGTCTGCTCCCGGCATCCGCTTACAGACA
AGCTGTGACCGTCTCCGGGAGCTGCATGTGTCAGAGGTTTTCACCGTCATCACCGAAACGCGCGAGGCAG
CTGCGGTAAAGCTCATCAGCGTGGTCGTGAAGCGATTCACAGATGTCTGCCTGTTCATCCGCGTCCAGCT
CGTTGAGTTTCTCCAGAAGCGTTAATGTCTGGCTTCTGATAAAGCGGGCCATGTTAAGGGCGGTTTTTTC
CTGTTTGGTCACTGATGCCTCCGTGTAAGGGGGATTTCTGTTCATGGGGTAATGATACCGATGAAACGAG
AGAGGATGCTCACGATACGGGTTACTGATGATGAACATGCCCGGTTACTGGAACGTTGTGAGGGTAAACA
ACTGGCGGTATGGATGCGGCGGGACCAGAGAAAAATCACTCAGGGTCAATGCCAGCGCTTCGTTAATACA
GATGTAGGTGTT
Features (pLannotate 1.2.2; 20 found; start..end, strand, type, name):
     27..45      +  promoter       T7 promoter: promoter for bacteriophage T7 RNA polymerase
     77..99      +  RBS            RBS: efficient ribosome binding site from bacteriophage T7 gene 10 (Olins and Rangwala, 1989)
    107..712     +  CDS            VPS25: VPS25_YEAST - Also known as VPT25. Experimental evidence at protein level: Swiss-Prot protein existence level 1. Component of the ESCRT-II complex (endosomal sorting complex required for transport II), which is required for multivesicular body (MVB) formation and sorting of endosomal cargo proteins into MVBs. The MVB pathway mediates delivery of transmembrane proteins into the lumen of the lysosome for degradation. The ESCRT-II complex is probably involved in the recruitment of the ESCRT-III complex. From Saccharomyces cerevisiae (strain ATCC 204508 / S288c) (Baker's yeast).
    740..761     -  CDS            lacZα (fragment): LacZα fragment of β-galactosidase; lacZ fragment
    776..794     -  CDS            lacZα (fragment): LacZα fragment of β-galactosidase; lacZ fragment
    813..835     +  RBS            RBS: efficient ribosome binding site from bacteriophage T7 gene 10 (Olins and Rangwala, 1989)
    853..872     +  CDS            8xHis (fragment): 8xHis affinity tag
    894..914     +  CDS            TEV site: tobacco etch virus (TEV) protease recognition and cleavage site
    918..1616    +  CDS            SNF8: SNF8_YEAST - Also known as VPS22. Experimental evidence at protein level: Swiss-Prot protein existence level 1. Component of the endosomal sorting complex required for transport II (ESCRT-II), which is required for multivesicular body (MVB) formation and sorting of endosomal cargo proteins into MVBs. The MVB pathway mediates delivery of transmembrane proteins into the lumen of the lysosome for degradation. The ESCRT-II complex is probably involved in the recruitment of the ESCRT-III complex. From Saccharomyces cerevisiae (strain ATCC 204508 / S288c) (Baker's yeast).
   1669..1691    +  RBS            RBS: efficient ribosome binding site from bacteriophage T7 gene 10 (Olins and Rangwala, 1989)
   1699..3396    +  CDS            VPS36: VPS36_YEAST - Also known as GRD12, VAC3, VPL11. Experimental evidence at protein level: Swiss-Prot protein existence level 1. Component of the ESCRT-II complex, which is required for multivesicular body (MVB) formation and sorting of endosomal cargo proteins into MVBs (PubMed:12194858, PubMed:15469844, PubMed:15329733). The MVB pathway mediates delivery of transmembrane proteins into the lumen of the lysosome for degradation (PubMed:12194858). The ESCRT-II complex is probably involved in the recruitment of the ESCRT-III complex (PubMed:12194858). Involved in the trafficking of the plasma membr
   3419..3468    +  CDS            SET1 (fragment): solubility-enhancement tag derived from T7 phage gene 10B
   3476..3523    +  terminator     T7 terminator: transcription terminator for bacteriophage T7 RNA polymerase
   3590..3681    +  promoter       AmpR promoter: bla
   3682..4539    +  CDS            bla: BLAT_ECOLX - Experimental evidence at protein level: Swiss-Prot protein existence level 1. TEM-type are the most prevalent beta-lactamases in enterobacteria; they hydrolyze the beta-lactam bond in susceptible beta-lactam antibiotics, thus conferring resistance to penicillins and cephalosporins. TEM-3 and TEM-4 are capable of hydrolyzing cefotaxime and ceftazidime. TEM-5 is capable of hydrolyzing ceftazidime. TEM-6 is capable of hydrolyzing ceftazidime and aztreonam. TEM-8/CAZ-2, TEM- 16/CAZ-7 and TEM-24/CAZ-6 are markedly active against ceftazidime. IRT- 4 shows resistance to beta-lactamase in
   4546..4585    +  terminator     fd terminator: central terminator from bacteriophage fd (Otsuka and Kunisawa, 1982)
   4616..5204    +  rep_origin     ori: high-copy-number ColE1/pMB1/pBR322/pUC origin of replication
   5390..5529    -  misc_feature   bom: basis of mobility region from pBR322
   5631..5822    -  CDS            rop: Rop protein, which maintains plasmids at low copy number; rop
   5862..5972    +  CDS            mbeC (fragment): MBEC_ECOLX - Experimental evidence at protein level: Swiss-Prot protein existence level 1. Required for efficient mobilization of ColE1 plasmid and is thus essential to promote the specific transfer of the plasmid during conjugation. Probably functions by inducing DNA bending, helping the MbeA relaxase to melt the DNA around the nic site and cleave the phosphodiester bond. Binds specifically double-stranded DNA (dsDNA) containing the ColE1 oriT but does not recognize the inverted repeat (IR). From Escherichia coli.
