[The description below was written by a language model from this plasmid's Addgene catalogue record and pLannotate feature annotations shown in this document.]
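Description:
ESCRT-II is a bacterial co-expression plasmid built on the polycistronic pST39 backbone. It is designed to produce the three subunits of the Saccharomyces cerevisiae ESCRT-II endosomal sorting complex together in E. coli. The sequenced record is about 6 kb. A single T7 promoter at the 5′ end and a T7 terminator downstream bracket one transcription unit carrying three open reading frames in the order Vps25, Vps22 (annotated as SNF8) and Vps36. Each reading frame is preceded by its own copy of the efficient phage T7 gene 10 ribosome binding site, so all three proteins are translated independently from one mRNA and can assemble in the cell. Expression therefore requires a host that supplies T7 RNA polymerase.

Only Vps22 is tagged. It carries an N-terminal hexahistidine tag (picked up by the annotation as a partial 8xHis match) followed by a TEV protease cleavage site. This lets the whole complex be captured through one subunit by metal-affinity chromatography, after which the tag can be removed. Vps25 and Vps36 are untagged. The short lacZα and gene 10-derived "SET1" fragments between and after the cassettes look like residual vector or linker sequence rather than functional elements.

The plasmid is selected with ampicillin through the bla β-lactamase gene and replicates from a ColE1/pMB1-type origin. The catalogue lists it as high copy, although the feature table also shows pBR322-derived bom and rop elements, and rop normally restrains copy number. The associated publication reports the structure of the ESCRT-II complex, consistent with use of this construct to make recombinant complex for structural and biochemical studies of multivesicular body sorting.
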