Addgene plasmid #17633: ESCRT-II
Depositing lab: James Hurley. Depositing organization: National Institute of Diabetes & Digestive & Kidney Diseases (NIDDK). Publication: Structure of the ESCRT-II endosomal trafficking complex. Hierro A, Sun J, Rusnak AS, Kim J, Prag G, Emr SD, Hurley JH. Nature. 2004 Sep 9. 431(7005):221-5. 10.1038/nature02914 PubMed 15329733.
Backbone
  Vector backbone: pST39
  Vector type: Bacterial Expression
Growth in bacteria
  Bacterial resistance: Ampicillin, 100 μg/mL
  Growth temperature: 37°C
  Growth strain: DH5alpha
  Copy number: High Copy
Gene/Insert
  Cloning method: Restriction Enzyme; 5′ cloning site See comments (not destroyed); 3′ cloning site See comments (not destroyed)
  Sequencing primers: 5′ T7
Terms and licenses: Academic/Nonprofit Terms; Industry Terms: Not Available to Industry
Depositor comments: DNAs for Vps25, Vps22, and Vps36 were cloned in order into pST39. Vps22 was tagged with an N-terminal hexahistidine tag and a TEV protease cleavage site; the other subunits were untagged.
How to cite: ESCRT-II was a gift from James Hurley (Addgene plasmid # 17633 ; http://n2t.net/addgene:17633 ; RRID:Addgene_17633)
