>Addgene plasmid #17633 | ESCRT-II Sequencing Result | analyzer sequence | sequence record 23584
CTGAAATATTTTGTTTACTTTAAGAAGGAGATATACATATGTCTGCATTACCTCCAGTATACTCATTCCC
TCCACTATATACCCGTCAACCCAATTCTTTAACAAGGAGACAACAGATAAGTACGTGGATAGACATCATA
TCACAATATTGCAAGACCAAGAAAATTTGGTACATGTCTGTTGACGGGACTGTAATCAATGACAACGAAC
TAGATAGTGGAAGTACAGATAATGACGATTCAAAAAAAATCTCGAAAAATCTTTTTAATAATGAGGACAT
CCAAAGATCTGTATCACAGGTATTTATTGATGAAATTTGGTCGCAAATGACCAAAGAAGGCAAATGCTTA
CCGATTGACCAAAGTGGTAGGAGAAGCAGCAATACCACCACTACGAGATATTTTATATTATGGAAGAGCT
TAGACAGTTGGGCTTCTTTGATACTACAGTGGTTCGAAGACTCTGGAAAACTGAATCAAGTCATTACGTT
ATACGAATTGAGTGAAGGTGATGAAACAGTCAATTGGGAGTTCCATAGAATGCCCGAAAGCTTGCTCTAT
TATTGTTTGAAGCCCCTATGCGATAGAAATAGGGCCACAATGCTGAAAGATGAAAATGATAAAGTAATTG
CCATTAAGGTTGTTTAAGGATCCGGGCCCTGTACAAGATCCTGAAATGCGACGGCCAGGATCTCCCCGGG
ANGCTCCCCNGGGTTTCCCNGTCGAGCTCTCTANAATATTTTGTTTACTTTAAAANGGAAATAACNTTGT
CGTACTNCCTCNCCTCCCCTCCCGATNCGATTCCCACGNCGAAACCTG
